>Addgene plasmid #154455 | pCDNA3/flag-pbira(1-g78)-sec61b | addgene full sequence | sequence record 309462 | Addgene NGS Result
TAATACGACTCACTATAGGGAGACCCAAGCTTGCGGCCGCCACCATGGACTACAAGGATGACGACGATAA
GAAGGACAACACCGTGCCCCTGAAGCTGATCGCCCTGCTGGCCAACGGCGAGTTCCACTCTGGCGAGCAG
CTGGGAGAGACCCTGGGAATGAGCAGAGCCGCCATCAACAAGCACATCCAGACACTGAGAGACTGGGGAG
TGGACGTGTTCACCGTGCCTGGCAAGGGCTACAGCCTGCCTGAGCCTATCCAGCTGCTGAACGCCAAGCA
GATCCTGGGACAGCTGGATGGCGGGGGTGCGTCAGGCGGCAGCGGATCTGGACCGGTCGCCACCGAATTC
[288 nt withheld, positions 351-638]
TGACTCGAGCATGCATCTAGAGGGCCCTATTCTATAGTGTCACCTAAATGCTAGAGCTCGCTGATCAGCC
TCGACTGTGCCTTCTAGTTGCCAGCCATCTGTTGTTTGCCCCTCCCCCGTGCCTTCCTTGACCCTGGAAG
GTGCCACTCCCACTGTCCTTTCCTAATAAAATGAGGAAATTGCATCGCATTGTCTGAGTAGGTGTCATTC
TATTCTGGGGGGTGGGGTGGGGCAGGACAGCAAGGGGGAGGATTGGGAAGACAATAGCAGGCATGCTGGG
GATGCGGTGGGCTCTATGGCTTCTGAGGCGGAAAGAACCAGCTGGGGCTCTAGGGGGTATCCCC
[124 nt withheld, positions 983-1106]
C
[91 nt withheld, positions 1108-1198]
A
[49 nt withheld, positions 1200-1248]
CCTTTGACGTTGGAGTCCACGTTCTTT
[37 nt withheld, positions 1276-1312]
ACCCTATCTCGGTCTATTCTTTTGATTTATAAGGGATTTTGCCGATTTCGGCCTATTGGTTAAAAAATGA
GCTGATTTAACAAAAATTTAACGCGAATTAATTCTGTGGAATGTGTGTCAGTTAGGGTGTGGAAAGTCCC
CAGGCTCCCCAGCAGGCAGAAGTATGCAAAGCATGCATCTCAATTAGTCAGCAACCAGGTGTGGAAAGTC
CCCAGGCTCCCCAGCAGGCAGAAGTATGCAAAGCATGCATCTCAATTAGTCAGCAACCATAGTCCCGCCC
CTAACTCCGCCCATCCCGCCCCTAACTCCGCCCAGTTCCGCCCATTCTCCGCCCCATGGCTGACTAATTT
TTTTTATTTATGCAGAGGCCGAGGCCGCCTCTGCCTCTGAGCTATTCCAGAAGTAGTGAGGAGGCTTTTT
TGGAGGCCTAGGCTTTTGCAAAAAGCTCCCGGGAGCTTGTATATCCATTTTCGGATCTGATCAAGAGACA
GGATGAGGATCGTTTCGCATGATTGAACAAGATGGATTGCACGCAGGTTCTCCGGCCGCTTGGGTGGAGA
GGCTATTCGGCTATGACTGGGCACAACAGACAATCGGCTGCTCTGATGCCGCCGTGTTCCGGCTGTCAGC
GCAGGGGCGCCCGGTTCTTTTTGTCAAGACCGACCTGTCCGGTGCCCTGAATGAACTGCAGGACGAGGCA
GCGCGGCTATCGTGGCTGGCCACGACGGGCGTTCCTTGCGCAGCTGTGCTCGACGTTGTCACTGAAGCGG
GAAGGGACTGGCTGCTATTGGGCGAAGTGCCGGGGCAGGATCTCCTGTCATCTCACCTTGCTCCTGCCGA
GAAAGTATCCATCATGGCTGATGCAATGCGGCGGCTGCATACGCTTGATCCGGCTACCTGCCCATTCGAC
CACCAAGCGAAACATCGCATCGAGCGAGCACGTACTCGGATGGAAGCCGGTCTTGTCGATCAGGATGATC
TGGACGAAGAGCATCAGGGGCTCGCGCCAGCCGAACTGTTCGCCAGGCTCAAGGCGCGCATGCCCGACGG
CGAGGATCTCGTCGTGACCCATGGCGATGCCTGCTTGCCGAATATCATGGTGGAAAATGGCCGCTTTTCT
GGATTCATCGACTGTGGCCGGCTGGGTGTGGCGGACCGCTATCAGGACATAGCGTTGGCTACCCGTGATA
TTGCTGAAGAGCTTGGCGGCGAATGGGCTGACCGCTTCCTCGTGCTTTACGGTATCGCCGCTCCCGATTC
GCAGCGCATCGCCTTCTATCGCCTTCTTGACGAGTTCTTCTGAGCGGGACTCTGGGGTTCGAAATGACCG
ACCAAGCGACGCCCAACCTGCCATCACGAGATTTCGATTCCACCGCCGCCTTCTATGAAAGGTTGGGCTT
CGGAATCGTTTTCCGGGACGCCGGCTGGATGATCCTCCAGCGCGGGGATCTCATGCTGGAGTTCTTCGCC
CACCCCAACTTGTTTATTGCAGCTTATAATGGTTACAAATAAAGCAATAGCATCACAAATTTCACAAATA
AAGCATTTTTTTCACTGCATTCTAGTTGTGGTTTGTCCAAACTCATCAATGTATCTTATCATGTCTGTAT
ACCGTCGACCTCTAGCTAGAGCTTGGCGTAATCATGGTCATAGCTGTTTCCTGTGTGAAATTGTTATCCG
CTCACAATTCCACACAACATACGAGCCGGAAGCATAAAGTGTAAAGCCTGGGGTGCCTAATGAGTGAGCT
AACTCACATTAATTGCGTTGCGCTCACTGCCCGCTTTCCAGTCGGGAAACCTGTCGTGCCAGCTGCATTA
ATGAATCGGCCAACGCGCGGGGAGAGGCGGTTTGCGTATTGGGCGCTCTTCCGCTTCCTCGCTCACTGAC
TCGCTGCGCTCGGTCGTTCGGCTGCGGCGAGCGGTATCAGCTCACTCAAAGGCGGTAATACGGTTATCCA
CAGAATCAGGGGATAACGCAGGAAAGAACATGTGAGCAAAAGGCCAGCAAAAGGCCAGGAACCGTAAAAA
GGCCGCGTTGCTGGCGTTTTTCCATAGGCTCCGCCCCCCTGACGAGCATCACAAAAATCGACGCTCAAGT
CAGAGGTGGCGAAACCCGACAGGACTATAAAGATACCAGGCGTTTCCCCCTGGAAGCTCCCTCGTGCGCT
CTCCTGTTCCGACCCTGCCGCTTACCGGATACCTGTCCGCCTTTCTCCCTTCGGGAAGCGTGGCGCTTTC
TCATAGCTCACGCTGTAGGTATCTCAGTTCGGTGTAGGTCGTTCGCTCCAAGCTGGGCTGTGTGCACGAA
CCCCCCGTTCAGCCCGACCGCTGCGCCTTATCCGGTAACTATCGTCTTGAGTCCAACCCGGTAAGACACG
ACTTATCGCCACTGGCAGCAGCCACTGGTAACAGGATTAGCAGAGCGAGGTATGTAGGCGGTGCTACAGA
GTTCTTGAAGTGGTGGCCTAACTACGGCTACACTAGAAGAACAGTATTTGGTATCTGCGCTCTGCTGAAG
CCAGTTACCTTCGGAAAAAGAGTTGGTAGCTCTTGATCCGGCAAACAAACCACCGCTGGTAGCGGTGGTT
TTTTTGTTTGCAAGCAGCAGATTACGCGCAGAAAAAAAGGATCTCAAGAAGATCCTTTGATCTTTTCTAC
GGGGTCTGACGCTCAGTGGAACGAAAACTCACGTTAAGGGATTTTGGTCATGAGATTATCAAAAAGGATC
TTCACCTAGATCCTTTTAAATTAAAAATGAAGTTTTAAATCAATCTAAAGTATATATGAGTAAACTTGGT
CTGACAGTTACCAATGCTTAATCAGTGAGGCACCTATCTCAGCGATCTGTCTATTTCGTTCATCCATAGT
TGCCTGACTCCCCGTCGTGTAGATAACTACGATACGGGAGGGCTTACCATCTGGCCCCAGTGCTGCAATG
ATACCGCGAGACCCACGCTCACCGGCTCCAGATTTATCAGCAATAAACCAGCCAGCCGGAAGGGCCGAGC
GCAGAAGTGGTCCTGCAACTTTATCCGCCTCCATCCAGTCTATTAATTGTTGCCGGGAAGCTAGAGTAAG
TAGTTCGCCAGTTAATAGTTTGCGCAACGTTGTTGCCATTGCTACAGGCATCGTGGTGTCACGCTCGTCG
TTTGGTATGGCTTCATTCAGCTCCGGTTCCCAACGATCAAGGCGAGTTACATGATCCCCCATGTTGTGCA
AAAAAGCGGTTAGCTCCTTCGGTCCTCCGATCGTTGTCAGAAGTAAGTTGGCCGCAGTGTTATCACTCAT
GGTTATGGCAGCACTGCATAATTCTCTTACTGTCATGCCATCCGTAAGATGCTTTTCTGTGACTGGTGAG
TACTCAACCAAGTCATTCTGAGAATAGTGTATGCGGCGACCGAGTTGCTCTTGCCCGGCGTCAATACGGG
ATAATACCGCGCCACATAGCAGAACTTTAAAAGTGCTCATCATTGGAAAACGTTCTTCGGGGCGAAAACT
CTCAAGGATCTTACCGCTGTTGAGATCCAGTTCGATGTAACCCACTCGTGCACCCAACTGATCTTCAGCA
TCTTTTACTTTCACCAGCGTTTCTGGGTGAGCAAAAACAGGAAGGCAAAATGCCGCAAAAAAGGGAATAA
GGGCGACACGGAAATGTTGAATACTCATACTCTTCCTTTTTCAATATTATTGAAGCATTTATCAGGGTTA
TTGTCTCATGAGCGGATACATATTTGAATGTATTTAGAAAAATAAACAAATAGGGGTTCCGCGCACATTT
CCCCGAAAAGTGCCACCTGACGTCGACGGATCGGGAGATCTCCCGATCCCCTATGGTGCACTCTCAGTAC
AATCTGCTCTGATGCCGCATAGTTAAGCCAGTATCTGCTCCCTGCTTGTGTGTTGGAGGTCGCTGAGTAG
TGCGCGAGCAAAATTTAAGCTACAACAAGGCAAGGCTTGACCGACAATTGCATGAAGAATCTGCTTAGGG
TTAGGCGTTTTGCGCTGCTTCGCGATGTACGGGCCAGATATACGCGTTGACATTGATTATTGACTAGTTA
TTAATAGTAATCAATTACGGGGTCATTAGTTCATAGCCCATATATGGAGTTCCGCGTTACATAACTTACG
GTAAATGGCCCGCCTGGCTGACCGCCCAACGACCCCCGCCCATTGACGTCAATAATGACGTATGTTCCCA
TAGTAACGCCAATAGGGACTTTCCATTGACGTCAATGGGTGGAGTATTTACGGTAAACTGCCCACTTGGC
AGTACATCAAGTGTATCATATGCCAAGTACGCCCCCTATTGACGTCAATGACGGTAAATGGCCCGCCTGG
CATTATGCCCAGTACATGACCTTATGGGACTTTCCTACTTGGCAGTACATCTACGTATTAGTCATCGCTA
TTACCATGGTGATGCGGTTTTGGCAGTACATCAATGGGCGTGGATAGCGGTTTGACTCACGGGGATTTCC
AAGTCTCCACCCCATTGACGTCAATGGGAGTTTGTTTTGGCACCAAAATCAACGGGACTTTCCAAAATGT
CGTAACAACTCCGCCCCATTGACGCAAATGGGCGGTAGGCGTGTACGGTGGGAGGTCTATATAAGCAGAG
CTCTCTGGCTAACTAGAGAACCCACTGCTTACTGGCTTATCGAAAT
Features (pLannotate 1.2.2; 23 found; start..end, strand, type, name):
      1..19      +  promoter       T7 promoter: promoter for bacteriophage T7 RNA polymerase
     51..72      +  CDS            3xFLAG (fragment): three tandem FLAG® epitope tags
     71..304     +  CDS            BirA(R118G) (fragment): promiscuous R118G mutant of the E. coli biotin protein ligase (Cronan, 2005) also known as BirA* or BioID
    351..638     +  CDS            SEC61B (sequence withheld): SC61B_CANLF - Experimental evidence at protein level: Swiss-Prot protein existence level 1. Component of SEC61 channel-forming translocon complex that mediates transport of signal peptide-containing precursor polypeptides across the endoplasmic reticulum (ER) (PubMed:8107851). Component of a ribosome-associated ER translocon complex involved in multi-pass membrane protein transport into the ER membrane and biogenesis (By similarity). The SEC61 channel cooperates with the translocating protein TRAM1 to import nascent proteins into the ER (By similarity). Required for PKD1/Polycystin-1 biogenesi
    669..687     -  promoter       SP6 promoter: promoter for bacteriophage SP6 RNA polymerase
    713..937     +  polyA_signal   bGH poly(A) signal: bovine growth hormone polyadenylation signal
    941..962     +  promoter       SV40 promoter (fragment): SV40 enhancer and early promoter
    983..1411    +  rep_origin     f1 ori (sequence partly withheld): f1 bacteriophage origin of replication; arrow indicates direction of (+) strand synthesis
   1425..1754    +  promoter       SV40 promoter: SV40 enhancer and early promoter
   1821..2612    +  CDS            neo: KKA2_KLEPN - Also known as kan, nptII. Experimental evidence at protein level: Swiss-Prot protein existence level 1. Resistance to kanamycin, neomycin, paromomycin, ribostamycin, butirosin and gentamicin B. From Klebsiella pneumoniae.
   2636..2794    +  CDS            ble (fragment): BLE_KLEPN - Experimental evidence at protein level: Swiss-Prot protein existence level 1. Binding protein with a strong affinity to the bleomycin family of antibiotics. Binds to CL990; an antimitotic-antibiotic compound. From Klebsiella pneumoniae.
   2789..2910    +  polyA_signal   SV40 poly(A) signal: SV40 polyadenylation signal
   2983..2999    -  protein_bind   lac operator: The lac repressor binds to the lac operator to inhibit transcription in E. coli. This inhibition can be relieved by adding lactose or isopropyl-β-D-thiogalactopyranoside (IPTG). lac repressor encoded by lacI
   3007..3037    -  promoter       lac promoter: promoter for the E. coli lac operon
   3052..3073    -  protein_bind   CAP binding site: CAP binding activates transcription in the presence of cAMP. E. coli catabolite activator protein
   3086..3178    -  CDS            lacI (fragment): lac repressor; lacI; The lac repressor binds to the lac operator to inhibit transcription in E. coli. This inhibition can be relieved by adding lactose or isopropyl-β-D-thiogalactopyranoside (IPTG).
   3361..3949    -  rep_origin     ori: high-copy-number ColE1/pMB1/pBR322/pUC origin of replication
   4120..4980    -  CDS            AmpR: β-lactamase; bla; confers resistance to ampicillin, carbenicillin, and related antibiotics
   4981..5085    -  promoter       AmpR promoter: bla
   5144..5196    -  misc_feature   bom (fragment): basis of mobility region from pBR322
   5351..5730    +  enhancer       CMV enhancer: human cytomegalovirus immediate early enhancer
   5731..5934    +  promoter       CMV promoter: human cytomegalovirus (CMV) immediate early promoter
   5930..5963    +  LTR            5' LTR (truncated) (fragment): truncated 5' long terminal repeat (LTR) from HIV-1
