[The description below was written by a language model from this plasmid's Addgene catalogue record and pLannotate feature annotations shown in this document.]
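Description:
pCDNA3/flag-pbira(1-g78)-sec61b is a mammalian expression plasmid of about 6 kb built on the pCDNA3 backbone. It is propagated in E. coli through a high-copy ColE1/pUC-type origin with ampicillin selection (AmpR/β-lactamase). It also carries an f1 origin for single-stranded DNA production. For stable selection in mammalian cells, an SV40 early promoter drives a neomycin phosphotransferase gene followed by an SV40 polyadenylation signal, which confers G418 resistance.

The roughly 600 bp insert was cloned between NotI and XhoI. It encodes a fusion protein with an N-terminal FLAG epitope, then an N-terminal fragment of the promiscuous E. coli biotin ligase BirA (named as residues 1 to G78 and annotated as a BirA(R118G)/BioID fragment spanning about 78 codons), then human SEC61B. SEC61B is the β subunit of the Sec61 translocon in the endoplasmic reticulum membrane, so it presumably anchors the ligase fragment at the ER. The catalogue lists T7 as the promoter, and a T7 promoter does sit directly upstream of the coding sequence. The feature table, however, also shows the CMV enhancer and immediate-early promoter just upstream of it on the circular map. The CMV elements are what would drive transcription in mammalian cells, with the bGH poly(A) signal terminating the transcript. An antisense SP6 promoter lies downstream of the insert.

The stated purpose is expression of the fusion for biochemical assays. The associated publication title describes Contact-ID, a tool for profiling organelle contact sites such as mitochondria-associated membranes. This suggests the BirA fragment is one half of a split biotin ligase that regains labeling activity when paired with a complementary fragment on an apposed organelle, although the record does not describe the partner construct.
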