Addgene plasmid #154455: pCDNA3/flag-pbira(1-g78)-sec61b
Purpose: expresses flag-pbira(1-g78)-sec61b/biochemical assay
Depositing lab: Hyun-Woo Rhee. Depositing organization: Seoul National University. Publication: Contact-ID, a tool for profiling organelle contact sites, reveals regulatory proteins of mitochondrial-associated membrane formation. Kwak C, Shin S, Park JS, Jung M, Nhung TTM, Kang MG, Lee C, Kwon TH, Park SK, Mun JY, Kim JS, Rhee HW. Proc Natl Acad Sci U S A. 2020 May 15. pii: 1916584117. doi: 10.1073/pnas.1916584117. PubMed 32414919.
Backbone
  Vector backbone: pCDNA3
  Backbone size w/o insert (bp): 5382
  Total vector size (bp): 5979
  Vector type: Mammalian Expression
  Selectable markers: Neomycin (select with G418)
Growth in bacteria
  Bacterial resistance: Ampicillin, 100 μg/mL
  Growth temperature: 37°C
  Growth strain: DH5alpha
  Copy number: High Copy
Gene/Insert
  Gene/Insert name: flag-pbira(1-g78)-sec61b
  Species: H. sapiens (human)
  Insert size (bp): 597
  GenBank ID: NM_006808.2
  Entrez Gene: SEC61B
  Promoter: T7 promoter
  Cloning method: Restriction Enzyme; 5′ cloning site NotI (not destroyed); 3′ cloning site Xhoi (not destroyed)
  Sequencing primers: 5′ T7 promoter; 3′ BGH-rev
Terms and licenses: Academic/Nonprofit Terms; Industry Terms: Not Available to Industry
How to cite: pCDNA3/flag-pbira(1-g78)-sec61b was a gift from Hyun-Woo Rhee (Addgene plasmid # 154455 ; http://n2t.net/addgene:154455 ; RRID:Addgene_154455)
