>Addgene plasmid #154455 | pCDNA3/flag-pbira(1-g78)-sec61b | depositor partial sequence | sequence record 298942 | flag-pbira(1-g78)-sec61b
ATGGACTACAAGGATGACGACGATAAGAAGGACAACACCGTGCCCCTGAAGCTGATCGCCCTGCTGGCCA
ACGGCGAGTTCCACTCTGGCGAGCAGCTGGGAGAGACCCTGGGAATGAGCAGAGCCGCCATCAACAAGCA
CATCCAGACACTGAGAGACTGGGGAGTGGACGTGTTCACCGTGCCTGGCAAGGGCTACAGCCTGCCTGAG
CCTATCCAGCTGCTGAACGCCAAGCAGATCCTGGGACAGCTGGATGGCGGGGGTGCGTCAGGCGGCAGCG
GATCTGGACCGGTCGCCACCGAATTC
[288 nt withheld, positions 307-594]
TGA
